Addgene plasmid #79208: pAB085c
Purpose: Directed Evolution of Protein-Protein Interactions
Depositing lab: David Liu. Depositing organization: Harvard University. Publication: Continuous evolution of Bacillus thuringiensis toxins overcomes insect resistance. Badran AH, Guzov VM, Huai Q, Kemp MM, Vishwanath P, Kain W, Nance AM, Evdokimov A, Moshiri F, Turner KH, Wang P, Malvar T, Liu DR. Nature. 2016 May 5;533(7601):58-63. doi: 10.1038/nature17938. Epub 2016 Apr 27. PubMed 27120167.
Backbone
  Vector backbone: SC101
  Backbone manufacturer: David Liu Lab
  Backbone size w/o insert (bp): 2992
  Vector type: Bacterial Expression
Growth in bacteria
  Bacterial resistance: Ampicillin, 100 μg/mL
  Growth temperature: 37°C
  Growth strain: NEB Turbo
  Copy number: Low Copy
Gene/Insert
  Gene/Insert name: PlacZ-opt (OR1) luxAB; Ptet 434cI-TnTBR3-FL
  Species: Synthetic
  Promoter: PlacZ-opt (OR1); Ptet
  Cloning method: Ligation Independent Cloning
  Sequencing primers: 5′ n/a; 3′ n/a
Terms and licenses: Academic/Nonprofit Terms; Industry Terms: Not Available to Industry
How to cite: pAB085c was a gift from David Liu (Addgene plasmid # 79208 ; http://n2t.net/addgene:79208 ; RRID:Addgene_79208)
