[The description below was written by a language model from this plasmid's Addgene catalogue record and pLannotate feature annotations shown in this document.]
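Description:
pAB085c is a low-copy bacterial expression plasmid of about 7.8 kb. It is built on a pSC101-type backbone, replicating in E. coli through the pSC101 origin together with its required Rep101 (RepA) protein, and it is selected with ampicillin via a β-lactamase gene under its native promoter. It was deposited as part of a system for directed evolution of protein-protein interactions, linked to work on continuous evolution of Bacillus thuringiensis toxins.

The plasmid carries two synthetic cassettes in opposite orientations. The first places the luxA and luxB luciferase subunit genes (Photorhabdus luminescens type) under a promoter the record calls PlacZ-opt (OR1), so that luminescence reports promoter activity. The name suggests an optimised lacZ promoter paired with an OR1 repressor operator, but this promoter is not annotated in the feature table. The second cassette uses a tetracycline-regulated promoter (tetA promoter with a tet operator, repressible by TetR) to drive a fusion named 434cI-TnTBR3-FL. The automated annotation labels the DNA-binding portion as a fragment of the phage P22 C2 repressor, most likely a homology hit to the related phage 434 cI repressor named in the catalogue. It also detects a FLAG tag fragment just downstream of that portion. The TnTBR3-FL portion is not annotated, and the record does not define it further. rrnB T1 and T2 terminators insulate the transcription units.

The layout fits a bacterial two-hybrid style reporter. The operator-bound 434cI fusion presents a target protein near the promoter, and binding by a partner supplied from another construct would activate luxAB. This would give a luminescence readout of interaction strength, although the record does not describe the mechanism explicitly.
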