Features (pLannotate 1.2.2; 15 found; start..end, strand, type, name):
      1..951     -  CDS            Rep101: RepA protein needed for replication with the pSC101 origin; rep101
    999..1221    -  rep_origin     pSC101 ori: low-copy replication origin that requires the Rep101 protein
   1723..1758    -  terminator     rrnB T1 terminator (fragment): Escherichia coli rrnB; transcription terminator T1 from the E. coli rrnB gene
   1888..2967    +  CDS            luxA: LUXA1_PHOLU - Experimental evidence at protein level: Swiss-Prot protein existence level 1. Light-emitting reaction in luminous bacteria. From Photorhabdus luminescens (Xenorhabdus luminescens).
   3031..4011    +  CDS            LuxB: LuxB luciferase subunit; luxB; from the Photorhabdus luminescens bioluminescence operon
   5469..5489    -  CDS            FLAG (fragment): FLAG® epitope tag, followed by an enterokinase cleavage site
   5505..6107    -  CDS            C2 (fragment): RPC2_BPP22 - Experimental evidence at protein level: Swiss-Prot protein existence level 1. This protein allows the phage to reside inactively in the chromosome of its host bacterium. This lysogenic state is maintained by binding of regulatory protein C2 to the OR and OL operators, preventing transcription of proteins necessary for lytic development. From Salmonella phage P22 (Bacteriophage P22).
   6193..6214    -  promoter       tight TRE promoter (fragment): Tet-responsive promoter PTight, consisting of seven tet operator sequences followed by the minimal CMV promoter
   6213..6247    -  promoter       tetA promoter: contains a tet operator sequence that enables repression by TetR
   6248..6266    -  protein_bind   tet operator: tetO; bacterial operator O2 for the tetR and tetA genes tetracycline repressor TetR
   6356..6383    -  terminator     rrnB T2 terminator: transcription terminator T2 from the E. coli rrnB gene
   6475..6561    -  terminator     rrnB T1 terminator: Escherichia coli rrnB; transcription terminator T1 from the E. coli rrnB gene
   6563..6678    -  ncRNA          5S rRNA: Accession: RF00001 - 5S ribosomal RNA
   6777..7637    -  CDS            AmpR: β-lactamase; bla; confers resistance to ampicillin, carbenicillin, and related antibiotics
   7638..7742    -  promoter       AmpR promoter: bla
>Addgene plasmid #79208 | pAB085c | depositor full sequence | sequence record 148329 | Full Sequence
TCAGATCCTTCCGTATTTAGCCAGTATGTTCTCTAGTGTGGTTCGTTGTTTTTGCGTGAGCCATGAGAAC
GAACCATTGAGATCATGCTTACTTTGCATGTCACTCAAAAATTTTGCCTCAAAACTGGTGAGCTGAATTT
TTGCAGTTAAAGCATCGTGTAGTGTTTTTCTTAGTCCGTTACGTAGGTAGGAATCTGATGTAATGGTTGT
TGGTATTTTGTCACCATTCATTTTTATCTGGTTGTTCTCAAGTTCGGTTACGAGATCCATTTGTCTATCT
AGTTCAACTTGGAAAATCAACGTATCAGTCGGGCGGCCTCGCTTATCAACCACCAATTTCATATTGCTGT
AAGTGTTTAAATCTTTACTTATTGGTTTCAAAACCCATTGGTTAAGCCTTTTAAACTCATGGTAGTTATT
TTCAAGCATTAACATGAACTTAAATTCATCAAGGCTAATCTCTATATTTGCCTTGTGAGTTTTCTTTTGT
GTTAGTTCTTTTAATAACCACTCATAAATCCTCATAGAGTATTTGTTTTCAAAAGACTTAACATGTTCCA
GATTATATTTTATGAATTTTTTTAACTGGAAAAGATAAGGCAATATCTCTTCACTAAAAACTAATTCTAA
TTTTTCGCTTGAGAACTTGGCATAGTTTGTCCACTGGAAAATCTCAAAGCCTTTAACCAAAGGATTCCTG
ATTTCCACAGTTCTCGTCATCAGCTCTCTGGTTGCTTTAGCTAATACACCATAAGCATTTTCCCTACTGA
TGTTCATCATCTGAGCGTATTGGTTATAAGTGAACGATACCGTCCGTTCTTTCCTTGTAGGGTTTTCAAT
CGTGGGGTTGAGTAGTGCCACACAGCATAAAATTAGCTTGGTTTCATGCTCCGTTAAGTCATAGCGACTA
ATCGCTAGTTCATTTGCTTTGAAAACAACTAATTCAGACATACATCTCAATTGGTCTAGGTAATTTTAAT
CACTATACCAATTGAGATGGGCTAGTCAATGATAATTACTAGTCCTTTTCCTTTGAGTTGTGGGTATCTG
TAAATTCTGCTAGACCTTTGCTGGAAAACTTGTAAATTCTGCTAGACCCTCTGTAAATTCCGCTAGACCT
TTGTGTGTTTTTTTTGTTTATATTCAAGTGGTTATAATTTATAGAATAAAGAAAGAATAAAAAAAGATAA
AAAGAATAGATCCCAGCCCTGTGTATAACTCACTACTTTAGTCAGTTCCGCAGTATTACAAAAGGATGTC
GCAAACGCTGTTTGCTCCTCTACAAAACAGACCTTAAAACCCTAAAGGCTTAAGTAGCACCCTCGCAAGC
TCGGGCAAATCGCTGAATATTCCTTTTGTCTCCGACCATCAGGCACCTGAGTCGCTGTCTTTTTCGTGAC
ATTCAGTTCGCTGCGCTCACGGCTCTGGCAGTGAATGGGGGTAAATGGCACTACAGGCGCCTTTTATGGA
TTCATGCAAGGAAACTACCCATAATACAAGAAAAGCCCGTCACGGGCTTCTCAGGGCGTTTTATGGCGGG
TCTGCTATGTGGTGCTATCTGACTTTTTGCTGTTCAGCAGTTCCTGCCCTCTGATTTTCCAGTCTGACCA
CTTCGGATTATCCCGTGACAGGTCATTCAGACTGGCTAATGCACCCAGTAAGGCAGCGGTATCATCAACA
GGCTTACCCGTCGTACGGTCAAGAGGACATCCGGGCAAATGCAACGAAAGGCTCAGTCGAAAGACTGGGC
CTTTCGTTGCGCTGCGGAGACTTAGGGACCCTAATACAAGAAAGTTTGTTCATTAGGCACCCCGGGCTTT
ACACGTAATGCTTCCGGCGCGTATGTTGTGTCGACCGACCTGCAGGTGCAGTAAGGAGGAAAAAAAAATG
AAATTTGGAAACTTTTTGCTTACATACCAACCTCCCCAATTTTCCCAAACAGAGGTAATGAAACGTTTGG
TTAAATTAGGTCGCATCTCTGAGGAGTGTGGTTTTGATACCGTATGGTTACTGGAGCATCATTTCACGGA
GTTTGGTTTGCTTGGTAACCCTTATGTCGCTGCTGCATATTTACTTGGCGCGACTAAAAAATTGAATGTA
GGAACTGCCGCTATTGTTCTTCCCACAGCCCATCCAGTACGCCAACTTGAAGATGTGAATTTATTGGATC
AAATGTCAAAAGGACGATTTCGGTTTGGTATTTGCCGAGGGCTTTACAACAAGGACTTTCGCGTATTCGG
CACAGATATGAATAACAGTCGCGCCTTAGCGGAATGCTGGTACGGGCTGATAAAGAATGGCATGACAGAG
GGATATATGGAAGCTGATAATGAACATATCAAGTTCCATAAGGTAAAAGTAAACCCCGCGGCGTATAGCA
GAGGTGGCGCACCGGTTTATGTGGTGGCTGAATCAGCTTCGACGACTGAGTGGGCTGCTCAATTTGGCCT
ACCGATGATATTAAGTTGGATTATAAATACTAACGAAAAGAAAGCACAACTTGAGCTTTATAATGAAGTG
GCTCAAGAATATGGGCACGATATTCATAATATCGACCATTGCTTATCATATATAACATCTGTAGATCATG
ACTCAATTAAAGCGAAAGAGATTTGCCGGAAATTTCTGGGGCATTGGTATGATTCTTATGTGAATGCTAC
GACTATTTTTGATGATTCAGACCAAACAAGAGGTTATGATTTCAATAAAGGGCAGTGGCGTGACTTTGTA
TTAAAAGGACATAAAGATACTAATCGCCGTATTGATTACAGTTACGAAATCAATCCCGTGGGAACGCCGC
AGGAATGTATTGACATAATTCAAAAAGACATTGATGCTACAGGAATATCAAATATTTGTTGTGGATTTGA
AGCTAATGGAACAGTAGACGAAATTATTGCTTCCATGAAGCTCTTCCAGTCTGATGTCATGCCATTTCTT
AAAGAAAAACAACGTTCGCTATTATATTATGGCGGTGGCGGTAGCGGCGGTGGCGGTAGCGGCGGTGGCG
GTAGCGGCGGTGGCGGTAGCAAATTTGGATTGTTCTTCCTTAACTTCATCAATTCAACAACTGTTCAAGA
ACAGAGTATAGTTCGCATGCAGGAAATAACGGAGTATGTTGATAAGTTGAATTTTGAACAGATTTTAGTG
TATGAAAATCATTTTTCAGATAATGGTGTTGTCGGCGCTCCTCTGACTGTTTCTGGTTTTCTGCTCGGTT
TAACAGAGAAAATTAAAATTGGTTCATTAAATCACATCATTACAACTCATCATCCTGTCCGCATAGCGGA
GGAAGCTTGCTTATTGGATCAGTTAAGTGAAGGGAGATTTATTTTAGGGTTTAGTGATTGCGAAAAAAAA
GATGAAATGCATTTTTTTAATCGCCCGGTTGAATATCAACAGCAACTATTTGAAGAGTGTTATGAAATCA
TTAACGATGCTTTAACAACAGGCTATTGTAATCCAGATAACGATTTTTATAGCTTCCCTAAAATATCTGT
AAATCCCCATGCTTATACGCCAGGCGGACCTCGGAAATATGTAACAGCAACCAGTCATCATATTGTTGAG
TGGGCGGCCAAAAAAGGTATTCCTCTCATCTTTAAGTGGGATGATTCTAATGATGTTAGATATGAATATG
CTGAAAGATATAAAGCCGTTGCGGATAAATATGACGTTGACCTATCAGAGATAGACCATCAGTTAATGAT
ATTAGTTAACTATAACGAAGATAGTAATAAAGCTAAACAAGAGACGCGTGCATTTATTAGTGATTATGTT
CTTGAAATGCACCCTAATGAAAATTTCGAAAATAAACTTGAAGAAATAATTGCAGAAAACGCTGTCGGAA
ATTATACGGAGTGTATAACTGCGGCTAAGTTGGCAATTGAAAAGTGTGGTGCGAAAAGTGTATTGCTGTC
CTTTGAACCAATGAATGATTTGATGAGCCAAAAAAATGTAATCAATATTGTTGATGATAATATTAAGAAG
TACCACACGGAATATACCTAAACGGAGCCAATGTACGCAAAAAACCCCGCTTCAGCGGGGTTTTTTCGCC
AAAAAAAACCCCGCCCTGTCAGGGGCGGGGTTTTTTTTTAGGGCCCTACTGACTGTTATGTGAGGCTGTT
GTCCACGCCCAGCTCTGGGCTGGAGCCACCCACAAAGTCCTCCAGATGCAGCTCGCGAGTTAACAGGGTT
TCCTGAATCGCACGCAGCAGTATTGTGTTACTACGGAGCTGCTCGATCTCGTCGGTGGTGGCGGGCACGT
GGTTCCGTATGAAGTGCGCGCGCACCTCGGTGCGGTCGTCGCGCGCGGCGCCGCTGCTGTCCGGCGCGCG
CAGCACCGCGTCGATGTTGCACGTCAGGCTGAACACCGACGAGAACGTGTCCGCGATGAAAGCACGGTTG
GAGTCAACGACATCCAGCGTGTTGTTGAACAAGAAGTAGACTCTGTTGAGATGAGTGATCAGATAGATCT
TCACGTCAGTACGGGCTTCTGCACCACGGGTGTCTGTAGCCACGACATCGAACTCGAACATGCCGACCAT
AGTGGCGCTCGGGTTGAAGTTGAGGGACAGGACGCCGCTGCTCGGGTGCAGCGTGAAGGCGGACTCACGC
ACGCCCTCCAGCGAGGGGTCCACCACCATCGTGTCCAGGTCCATCGTGTACGTTATGTCTAGGCCTTCGG
TATGTGTCGCATGAACAGTGAGTAGTTCCCTGTTGGATGTATCCGTCTCGTAGATGCCGGCGGTGTAGAT
CTCACGCTCGAATACTGGCCGCGGGTCAGCCTCACGGACATTGATGGTGAGCAGGAAAGTGCTGGATGGA
AGCAGCGGAGGTGGCGCAGCCGGATCCAGCAGAGTGTTGGAAGCCGCCACGCGGACCACGTGACTGGCCT
GCGAGGCCCGCTCCAGCTCGCGGGATAGGGAGATCACGTTTGTGGTCGAGTCCACTTGGAAGTAACCCTC
CTCGTTGTTATCGATAATACTGTAGTATATCTCATGACAAGGCTCGTTCATTTCCTCACACATGTAGTTC
TTCGGGTCCACAGCTCTCGGCAGTTGATGGGATTCCAGTAAACCAGCCTCTTTCTCGATAAAAGCGACAG
TATACTGGCTGACGCTGAAGACAGGGTCCCCGTGCGTGGGCACGAACACCAGACGGAAGCTCACCTCCGA
GAACAGCGAGCCCGGCTCTGTGCCCGCGTCAGAACCGCGGATGGTGATATCAAATCCATCGTCTTCCAGA
GGCAAGGGCTGCGACAGGTAAAGCTCGCCAGTGTTGTCCTCGAAGTTACGCATGGAGAAGTATTCAGCGG
CAGCCCCGACGACGCTGAAGCTGACGCTGCCGGCGTGCAGCCCGTCCTCGTCGGTGGCCGACACGCGCGG
GAAGCTCTGCCCGTCCACGCGGACCAACACGCCGTTCACTGTCGATTGCTCACGGGACAAACGGAAGGTG
TTGCCAGCCTTGTCATCGTCGTCCTTGTAGTCTACGAATTTTACCCTCGCTTCCACGACAACACCGATAA
TCTTGCAGTTTCCGTTGATAGGAGTCATAGGCCATGAAGGATTCAGGCCTTTCAGGTACTTCTGACCGCC
ATCTATGACCAGTTTCTTGAATGTTGCTTCGTTCGCGTCAGTCAGTTTGGCTACAACAAGGCTTCCATTC
ACTGGCTCCCGTCCAGTATCTACTAACACCATATGACCTTCAGGGATGCTTTGACCTACAGGTGAGGTCA
TGGAATCACCTTCAACCTTCAGCCAGAATCCATTGCCTAATAAGTTAACGTCACTGTCATACCATTCATC
AATGTCCTTGATATCGTAGGGTTCACAAGCTTCACACCACGAACGAGCTCTAACCATGCTAATCAATGGA
TATTTCCCTTTGGGCTCAACGTGCCCAACAAATCTAACATTCGAATCAGAGGTGCCATTGAGCAGCCAGT
CAACACTTACGCCAAGAGCTGACGCAAGTTCTGGTAAAAAGCGTGGTCGCTTAGTTTTACCGTTTTCGAG
CTGCTCTATAGACTGCTGGGTAGTCCCCACCTTTTGAGCAAGTTCAGCCTGGTTAAGTCCAAGCTGAATT
CTTTTGCTTTTTACCCTGCTGCTGATACTCATTTTTTTTTCCTCCTTACTCTAGTAAAAGTTAAACAAAA
TTATTTGTAGAGGGAAACCGTTGTGGTCTCCCTTCTCTATCACTGATAGGGAGTGGTAAAATAACTCTAT
CAATGATAGAGTGTCAATCTCTATCACTGATAGGGACAGCAACCACTCATAGACCTAGGGCAGCAGATAG
GGACGACGTGGTGTTAGCTGTGCTCTAGAATCCTCAGCGAGTTTGTAGAAACGCAAAAAGGCCATCCGTC
AGGATGGCCTTCTGCTTAATTTGATGCCTGGCAGTTTATGGCGGGCGTCCTGCCCGCCACCCTCCGGGCC
GTTGCTTCGCAACGTTCAAATCCGCTCCCGGCGGATTTGTCCTACTCAGGAGAGCGTTCACCGACAAACA
ACAGATAAAACGAAAGGCCCAGTCTTTCGACTGAGCCTTTCGTTTTATTTGATGCCTGGCAGTTCCCTAC
TCTCGCATGGGGAGACCCCACACTACCATCGGCGCTACGGCGTTTCACTTCTGAGTTCGGCATGGGGTCA
GGTGGGACCACCGCGCTACTGCCGCCAGGCAAATTCTGTTTTATCAGACCGCTTCTGCGTTCTGATTTAA
TCTGTATCAGGCTGAAAATCTTCTCTCATCCGCCAAAACAGCCATGCCCATGGCGTTTACCAATGCTTAA
TCAGTGAGGCACCTATCTCAGCGATCTGTCTATTTCGTTCATCCATAGTTGCCTGACTCCCCGTCGTGTA
GATAACTACGATACGGGAGGGCTTACCATCTGGCCCCAGTGCTGCAATGATACCGCGAGACCCACGCTCA
CCGGCTCCAGATTTATCAGCAATAAACCAGCCAGCCGGAAGGGCCGAGCGCAGAAGTGGTCCTGCAACTT
TATCCGCCTCCATCCAGTCTATTAATTGTTGCCGGGAAGCTAGAGTAAGTAGTTCGCCAGTTAATAGTTT
GCGCAACGTTGTTGCCATTGCTACAGGCATCGTGGTGTCACGCTCGTCGTTTGGTATGGCTTCATTCAGC
TCCGGTTCCCAACGATCAAGGCGAGTTACATGATCCCCCATGTTGTGCAAAAAAGCGGTTAGCTCCTTCG
GTCCTCCGATCGTTGTCAGAAGTAAGTTGGCCGCAGTGTTATCACTCATGGTTATGGCAGCACTGCATAA
TTCTCTTACTGTCATGCCATCCGTAAGATGCTTTTCTGTGACTGGTGAGTACTCAACCAAGTCATTCTGA
GAATAGTGTATGCGGCGACCGAGTTGCTCTTGCCCGGCGTCAATACGGGATAATACCGCGCCACATAGCA
GAACTTTAAAAGTGCTCATCATTGGAAAACGTTCTTCGGGGCGAAAACTCTCAAGGATCTTACCGCTGTT
GAGATCCAGTTCGATGTAACCCACTCGTGCACCCAACTGATCTTCAGCATCTTTTACTTTCACCAGCGTT
TCTGGGTGAGCAAAAACAGGAAGGCAAAATGCCGCAAAAAAGGGAATAAGGGCGACACGGAAATGTTGAA
TACTCATACTCTTCCTTTTTCAATATTATTGAAGCATTTATCAGGGTTATTGTCTCATGAGCGGATACAT
ATTTGAATGTATTTAGAAAAATAAACAAATAGGGGTTCCGCGCACATTTCCCCGAAAAGTGCCACCTGAC
GTCTAAGAAACCATTATTATCATGACATTAACCTATAAAAATAGGCGTATCACGAGGCCCTTAGGCCAAA
TAGGCCGT
