>Addgene plasmid #79208 | pAB085c | addgene partial sequence | sequence record 152337 | pCL52_2-F 5'-GCTTCTCAGGGCGTTTTATG-3'
TTGCTGTTCAGCAGTTCCTGCCCTCTGATTTTCCAGTCTGACCACTTCGGATTATCCCGTGACAGGTCAT
TCAGACTGGCTAATGCACCCAGTAAGGCAGCGGTATCATCAACAGGCTTACCCGTCGTACGGTCAAGAGG
ACATCCGGGCAAATGCAACGAAAGGCTCAGTCGAAAGACTGGGCCTTTCGTTGCGCTGCGGAGACTTAGG
GACCCTAATACAAGAAAGTTTGTTCATTAGGCACCCCGGGCTTTACACGTAATGCTTCCGGCGCGTATGT
TGTGTCGACCGACCTGCAGGTGCAGTAAGGAGGAAAAAAAAATGAAATTTGGAAACTTTTTGCTTACATA
CCAACCTCCCCAATTTTCCCAAACAGAGGTAATGAAACGTTTGGTTAAATTAGGTCGCATCTCTGAGGAG
TGTGGTTTTGATACCGTATGGTTACTGGAGCATCATTTCACGGAGTTTGGTTTGCTTGGTAACCCTTATG
TCGCTGCTGCATATTTACTTGGCGCGACTAAAAAATTGAATGTAGGAACTGCCGCTATTGTTCTTCCCAC
AGCCCATCCAGTACGCCAACTTGAAGATGTGAATTTATTGGATCAAATGTCAAAAGGACGATTTCGGTTT
GGTATTTGCCGAGGGCTTTACAACAAGGACTTTCGCGTATTCGGCACAGATATGAATAACAGTCGCGCCT
TAGCGGAATGCTGGTACGGGCTGATAA
