>Addgene plasmid #79208 | pAB085c | addgene partial sequence | sequence record 153948 | LuxB-F 5'-gtcctttgaaccaatgaatg-3'
TATTGTGTTACTACGGAGCTGCTCGATCTCGTCGGTGGTGGCGGGCACGTGGTTCCGTATGAAGTGCGCG
CGCACCTCGGTGCGGTCGTCGCGCGCGGCGCCGCTGCTGTCCGGCGCGCGCAGCACCGCGTCGATGTTGC
ACGTCAGGCTGAACACCGACGAGAACGTGTCCGCGATGAAAGCACGGTTGGAGTCAACGACATCCAGCGT
GTTGTTGAACAAGAAGTAGACTCTGTTGAGATGAGTGATCAGATAGATCTTCACGTCAGTACGGGCTTCT
GCACCACGGGTGTCTGTAGCCACGACATCGAACTCGAACATGCCGACCATAGTGGCGCTCGGGTTGAAGT
TGAGGGACAGGACGCCGCTGCTCGGGTGCAGCGTGAAGGCGGACTCACGCACGCCCTCCAGCGAGGGGTC
CACCACCATCGTGTCCAGGTCCATCGTGTACGTTATGTCTAGGCCTTCGGTATGTGTCGCATGAACAGTG
A
